>Addgene plasmid #101837 | P0050::kaiBC S431A T432A NS1 | addgene full sequence | sequence record 196988 | Addgene NGS Result
CCCCGACACCCGCCAACACCCGCTGACGCGCCCTGACGGGCTTGTCTGCTCCCGGCATCCGCTTACAGAC
AAGCTGTGACCGTCTCCGGGAGCTGCATGTGTCAGAGGTTTTCACCGTCATCACCGAAACGCGCGAGGCA
GGATCGATCCGGCAGCCGGCGGAGCGCTGCTTTCTTGGCAAGCGGTCGCCAGCCCCAACGCCAGGGCTGC
CAGCCCGAAACAGCGGGGCAAGGCAGCTTGGAAGGGCGATCGCAGCACGGGCATGGCAATGTCTCTCTGA
AGGAATGCAGACCTTATTCGTACAGCCAGGGTTGAATCGTGGGGGTCCAATCACTTAGCTCTGCTGGGCT
AAACCAGAGAGCAATTTCCTGTTGTGCTGTTTCGATTGCATCCGAGCCATGGATGATGTTGCGGCCAATA
TTGACACCAAAATCACCACGGATGGTGCCCGGTTCTGCCGTCAGCGGATTGGTAGCGCCGATCAACTTGC
GAGCAGCCGCCACAACGCCTTCGCCTTCCAAGACGATCGCCACGATCGGCCCAGAGGTGATGAACTCGAC
GAGGCCATTGAAGAAGGGGCGCTCGCGGTGGACAGCATAGTGCTGTTCGGCCAGCTCGCGACTGGGCTTC
AGCTGCTTTAGGCCCACCAGTTTGAAGCCTTTTTGCTCAAAGCGGCCGATGATCGTACCGACCAAACCCC
GCTGAACGCCATCGGGCTTGATGGCAATAAATGTGCGTTCCACAGACATCTAGATAGTCCTCAAGACGAG
GCAAGCATTGAGCTTGCCTTCCTATGGTTCGGGATCACTGGGATTCTTGACAAGCGATCGCGGTCACATC
GCTATCTCTTAGGACTTCGCAGCGGGCGAGTCGGATTGACCCGGTAGGGATTTCGCCAGATCAATGCCCG
TGGTTTGTTTCAGCTTCTCCAGCAAGCTAGCGATTTGGGTAGCGCTGCCTTCCCCTTCGCCAATCACAGT
GATCGACTCCACGTCGATATCTGGCACGGTGCCTGAAAGCGTGACGAGCAGGGACTCGAGGCCGCGCTGC
CTTTGGTTGCAATAACGGTAAATTTACCGTCTGTCCCGATTGTGCCAGTCACGTTAATATTCGCTGCTTT
ACCACTTCCAGCAGCCGTTACTTGGCTAGCATTGCCGCAAGTTATGTTAAAGTTACCTGCACTGCTACCA
ATACCAAGCTGTGTACAAGACGCATTGGTGACGTAGTTAGGATCTAGTGTCGCCGCACTAAGGGTACGAA
GAGCAGCACCGACTGCTGATTTGCCTTCAGAGGCATAGGCTTTATCTGTTTGATCCAACAGGTTCGGTAA
TGCAACTGCTGCCAAGATGCCAACGATAATGATAACGACCAGCAACTCGACAAGGGTAAAACCTTTTTCT
TCTTCACCTTGTTCGTCTTTACGCTGGGCAAGATATTGTAGATAACGAAGACGGAGGGAGTCAGACATTC
AGGAGATCCTCAGCAAGAGAGCTGTTCTTGAAGTAACTTACCCCTACAGCAGGCTTTTATTTCAGGTTCC
TGAAAATTTCCGCATGAGCCCTCGTAAAACCTACATTCTCAAGCTCTACGTCGCCGGCAATACTCCAAAC
TCAGTCCGTGCCCTCAAAACGCTCAAGAACATTCTCGAAGTTGAATTTCAAGGTGTTTATGCTCTAAAGG
TGATCGATGTTCTCAAAAATCCTCAGTTGGCAGAAGAGGATAAAATCCTAGCGACGCCAACCCTCGCCAA
GGTTCTACCACTGCCTGTCCGACGGATTATTGGTGATTTATCCGACCGTGAGAAAGTTTTGATTGGCCTT
GATTTACTCTACGGCGAACTTCAAGATTCCGACGACTTCTAACTGTCGTTAACTGCTTTGTTGGTACTAC
CTGACTTCACCCTCTTTTAAGATGACTTCCGCTGAGATGACTAGCCCTAATAATAATTCTGAGCACCAAG
CCATCGCTAAGATGCGCACGATGATTGAAGGCTTTGATGATATTAGTCATGGCGGTCTTCCAATCGGGCG
ATCGACCCTCGTTAGTGGTACTTCAGGAACCGGCAAGACCCTTTTTTCTATTCAATTTCTCTATAACGGT
ATTATCGAGTTTGATGAGCCTGGGGTTTTCGTTACTTTCGAAGAAACCCCGCAAGATATCATTAAAAACG
CCCGTAGTTTTGGCTGGGATTTAGCCAAGCTGGTCGATGAGGGCAAACTATTTATTCTTGATGCTTCACC
CGATCCAGAAGGTCAAGAGGTTGTTGGCGGCTTCGATCTCTCTGCTCTGATTGAGCGGATTAATTATGCA
ATTCAAAAGTATCGAGCGCGGCGGGTTTCAATTGACTCGGTCACGTCCGTTTTCCAGCAATATGATGCCT
CTTCTGTGGTTCGCCGCGAACTCTTTCGGTTGGTAGCTCGCCTAAAACAAATTGGGGCAACTACGGTCAT
GACCACCGAGCGTATCGAGGAATATGGCCCGATCGCTCGTTACGGTGTTGAGGAATTTGTCTCCGATAAC
GTCGTGATTCTCCGCAACGTTTTGGAAGGGGAGCGCCGTCGCCGCACCCTCGAAATCCTCAAGCTACGTG
GCACCAGCCACATGAAAGGGGAATATCCGTTCACGATTACGGATCATGGCATCAATATCTTCCCGCTCGG
GGCAATGCGCCTTACGCAGCGATCGTCGAACGTGCGTGTTTCATCTGGTGTCGTCCGACTCGATGAAATG
TGTGGTGGGGGCTTCTTTAAGGACTCAATCATTCTGGCAACTGGCGCTACAGGCACTGGTAAAACTCTGT
TAGTTAGCCGTTTCGTTGAGAATGCTTGTGCTAACAAAGAGCGGGCGATTCTGTTCGCTTATGAAGAGTC
ACGAGCTCAGCTGCTCCGCAATGCCTATTCATGGGGAATGGACTTTGAGGAGATGGAGCGCCAAAACCTC
CTCAAAATTGTTTGCGCCTATCCTGAATCTGCAGGTCTTGAAGACCATTTGCAGATTATTAAGTCGGAGA
TCAATGACTTTAAGCCAGCTCGTATTGCAATCGACTCCCTCTCTGCTTTGGCGCGGGGCGTTAGCAACAA
TGCCTTCCGCCAATTTGTAATTGGTGTCACTGGCTACGCGAAACAAGAAGAAATCACGGGACTATTCACA
AATACCAGTGATCAATTTATGGGAGCGCATTCGATTACTGACTCCCATATCGCAGCAATTACGGATACGA
TTATCTTGCTCCAATACGTCGAGATTCGTGGCGAAATGTCCCGCGCCATTAACGTCTTCAAGATGCGCGG
ATCTTGGCATGACAAAGCAATCCGCGAATTCATGATCAGCGACAAAGGGCCGGACATCAAGGATTCTTTC
CGGAACTTTGAGCGGATTATTTCAGGTTCGCCAACACGGATTACCGTCGATGAGAAAAGCGAACTCTCGC
GAATTGTGCGCGGCGTTCAAGAAAAAGGGCCGGAGAGCTAGTGCATGCCTGCAGGTCGACTCTAGAGCTT
TATGCTTGTAAACCGTTTTGTGAAAAAATTTTTAAAATAAAAAAGGGGACCTCTAGGGTCCCCAATTAAT
TAGTAATATAATCTATTAAAGGTCATTCAAAAGGTCATCCACCGGATCAATTCCCCTGCTCGCGCAGGCT
GGGTGCCAAGCTCTCGGGTAACATCAAGGCCCGATCCTTGGAGCCCTTGCCCTCCCGCACGATGATCGT
[255 nt withheld, positions 3710-3964]
CGTGGAGACCGAAACCTTGCGCTCGTTCGCCAGCCAGGACAGAAATGCCTCGACTTCGCTGCTGCCCAAG
GTTGCCGGGTGACGCACACCGTGGAAACGGATGAAGGCACGAACCCAGTGGACATAAGCCTGTTCGGTTC
GTAAGCTGTAATGCAAGTAGCGTATGCGCTCACGCAACTGGTCCAGAACCTTGACCGAACGCAGCGGTGG
TAACGGCGCAGTGGCGGTTTTCATGGCTTGTTATGACTGTTTTTTTGGGGTACAGTCTATGCCTCGGGCA
TCCAAGCAGCAAGCGCGTTACGCCGTGGGTCGATGTTTGATGTTATGGAGCAGCAACGATGTTACGCAGC
AGGGCAGTCGCCCTAAAACAAAGTTAAACATCATGAGGGAAGCGGTGATCGCCGAAGTATCGACTCAACT
ATCAGAGGTAGTTGGCGTCATCGAGCGCCATCTCGAACCGACGTTGCTGGCCGTACATTTGTACGGCTCC
GCAGTGGATGGCGGCCTGAAGCCACACAGTGATATTGATTTGCTGGTTACGGTGACCGTAAGGCTTGATG
AAACAACGCGGCGAGCTTTGATCAACGACCTTTTGGAAACTTCGGCTTCCCCTGGAGAGAGCGAGATTCT
CCGCGCTGTAGAAGTCACCATTGTTGTGCACGACGACATCATTCCGTGGCGTTATCCAGCTAAGCGCGAA
CTGCAATTTGGAGAATGGCAGCGCAATGACATTCTTGCAGGTATCTTCGAGCCAGCCACGATCGACATTG
ATCTGGCTATCTTGCTGACAAAAGCAAGAGAACATAGCGTTGCCTTGGTAGGTCCAGCGGCGGAGGAACT
CTTTGATCCGGTTCCTGAACAGGATCTATTTGAGGCGCTAAATGAAACCTTAACGCTATGGAACTCGCCG
CCCGACTGGGCTGGCGATGAGCGAAATGTAGTGCTTACGTTGTCCCGCATTTGGTACAGCGCAGTAACCG
GCAAAATCGCGCCGAAGGATGTCGCTGCCGACTGGGCAATGGAGCGCCTGCCGGCCCAGTATCAGCCCGT
CATACTTGAAGCTAGACAGGCTTATCTTGGACAAGAAGAAGATCGCTTGGCCTCGCGCGCAGATCAGTTG
GAAGAATTTGTCCACTACGTGAAAGGCGAGATCACCAAGGTAGTCGGCAAATAATGTCTAACAATTCGTT
CAAGCCGACGCCGCTTCGCGGCGCGGCTTAACTCAAGCGTTAGATGCACTAAGCACATAATTGCTCACAG
CCAAACTATCAGGTCAAGTCTGCTTTTATTATTTTTAAGCGTGCATAATAAGCCCTACACAAATTGGGAG
ATATATCATGAAAGGCTGGCTTTTTCTTGTTATCGCAATAGTTGGCGAAGTAATCGCAACATCCGCATTA
AAATCTAGCGAGGGCTTTACTAAGCTGATCCGGTGGATGACCTTTTGAATGACCTTTAATAGATTATATT
ACTAATTAATTGGGGACCCTAGAGGTCCCCTTTTTTATTTTAAAAATTTTTTCACAAAACGGTTTACAAG
CATACTAGAGGATCGGCGGCCGCGGATCCCCGGGTACCGAGCTCGAATTTCGAGCTTCTGGAGCAGGAAG
ATGTCGCGGGCATTAGCACCAGCGGTCTGCCAAGCCTCCGCCAGCCGTTGGGTCCCTTCCGCTTGAGCTT
TTCCATCTTCGACGATACGGGCGGCGGCCCCCCGCGCTTCCGCGATCGCCCGTTTACAAGCTGCCTCAGC
TGGGGCGATCACATCGGCTTGAAGTTGCTGCTGCACCTGTTTGATCCGCTCCTGCTGCACAGGGAGTTCT
GCTTGGCTACGAGCGACTTCGGTAGCAATGTCCGCTTCAGCTTCGGCCACCACCGCTTCGCGCCGCGTCA
ACGCATCCTGAATCCGGCGCTCGGCCTCGGCTTGGGCGATCGCTACATCGCGATCGATCCGACGCAGGGC
CGTGATCTTGTCATTTTCGGCCGTTTGGATCGCAGAGGCAGCCTGGGCATCGGCTTCAGCAATTCGGGCA
TCTCGCTGCAGATCAGCCCGCTGCTTGCGTCCACTAGCCGAGAGATAACCGACCTCATCGGAAATGTTCT
GGACTTGCAGCGTATCGAGGACTAGACCCAGCTGCTCAAGGTCATCCTCCGCCTCTTCCAGCAGACTTTT
GGCAAAGGCAATTTTGTCCTCGTTGATCTGCTCCGGCGTGAGGCTGGCTAAAACACCACGCAAGTTGCCT
TCGAGGGTCTCCTTGGCAATTTGCTCGATTTCCTTACGGTTTTTGCCAAGCAGCCGCTCGATCGCGTTGT
GGATGGTCGGTTCTTCCCCAGCAATCTTGATATTGGCAACGCCTTCAACAGTCAGGGGAATGCCGCCCTT
GGAGAAGGCATTGGAAACGCGCAACTCAATGATCATGTTGGTCAGATCCATGCGGAGCGCTTTTTCCAGC
AGAGGTACCCGCAGGCTGCTGCCGCCCTTGACCAAGCGATAGCCAACTCGGCGGCCATCACTACTGCGGC
GACTACTGCCAGCAAAGATCAAAATTTCACTGGGTTGGCAGATGTAGTAGAGATTGCGCAGGACTAAGCT
GCCAGCCCCGGCGACTCACCAGTCACAGAAAAGCATCTTACGGATGGCATGACAGTAAGAGAATTATGCA
GTGCTGCCATAACCATGAGTGATAACACTGCGGCCAACTTACTTCTGACAACGATCGGAGGACCGAAGGA
GCTAACCGCTTTTTTGCACAACATGGGGGATCATGTAACTCGCCTTGATCGTTGGGAACCGGAGCTGAAT
GAAGCCATACCAAACGACGAGCGTGACACCACGATGCCTGCAGCAATGGCAACAACGTTGCGCAAACTAT
TAACTGGCGAACTACTTACTCTAGCTTCCCGGCAACAATTAATAGACTGGATGGAGGCGGATAAAGTTGC
AGGACCACTTCTGCGCTCGGCCCTTCCGGCTGGCTGGTTTATTGCTGATAAATCTGGAGCCGGTGAGCGT
GGGTCTCGCGGTATCATTGCAGCACTGGGGCCAGATGGTAAGCCCTCCCGTATCGTAGTTATCTACACGA
CGGGGAGTCAGGCAACTATGGATGAACGAAATAGACAGATCGCTGAGATAGGTGCCTCACTGATTAAGCA
TTGGTAACTGTCAGACCAAGTTTACTCATATATACTTTAGATTGATTTAAAACTTCATTTTTAATTTAAA
AGGATCTAGGTGAAGATCCTTTTTGATAATCTCATGACCAAAATCCCTTAACGTGAGTTTTCGTTCCACT
GAGCGTCAGACCCCGTAGAAAAGATCAAAGGATCTTCTTGAGATCCTTTTTTTCTGCGCGTAATCTGCTG
CTTGCAAACAAAAAAACCACCGCTACCAGCGGTGGTTTGTTTGCCGGATCAAGAGCTACCAACTCTTTTT
CCGAAGGTAACTGGCTTCAGCAGAGCGCAGATACCAAATACTGTCCTTCTAGTGTAGCCGTAGTTAGGCC
ACCACTTCAAGAACTCTGTAGCACCGCCTACATACCTCGCTCTGCTAATCCTGTTACCAGTGGCTGCTGC
CAGTGGCGATAAGTCGTGTCTTACCGGGTTGGACTCAAGACGATAGTTACCGGATAAGGCGCAGCGGTCG
GGCTGAACGGGGGGTTCGTGCACACAGCCCAGCTTGGAGCGAACGACCTACACCGAACTGAGATACCTAC
AGCGTGAGCTATGAGAAAGCGCCACGCTTCCCGAAGGGAGAAAGGCGGACAGGTATCCGGTAAGCGGCAG
GGTCGGAACAGGAGAGCGCACGAGGGAGCTTCCAGGGGGAAACGCCTGGTATCTTTATAGTCCTGTCGGG
TTTCGCCACCTCTGACTTGAGCGTCGATTTTTGTGATGCTCGTCAGGGGGGCGGAGCCTATGGAAAAACG
CCAGCAACGCGGCCTTTTTACGGTTCCTGGCCTTTTGCTGGCCTTTTGCTCACATGTTCTTTCCTGCGTT
ATCCCCTGATTCTGTGGATAACCGTATTACCGCCTTTGAGTGAGCTGATACCGCTCGCCGCAGCCGAACG
ACCGAGCGCAGCGAGTCAGTGAGCGAGGAAGCGGAAGAGCGCCTGATGCGGTATTTTCTCCTTACGCATC
TGTGCGGTATTTCACACCGCATATGGTGCACTCTCAGTACAATCTGCTCTGATGCCGCATAGTTAAGCCA
GTATACACTCCGCTATCGCTACGTGACTGGGTCATGGCTGCG
Features (pLannotate 1.2.2; 14 found; start..end, strand, type, name):
    102..141     -  CDS            rop (fragment): Rop protein, which maintains plasmids at low copy number; rop
    297..740     -  CDS            ndkC-1: NDKC_DICDI - Also known as gip17, ndkB. Experimental evidence at protein level: Swiss-Prot protein existence level 1. Major role in the synthesis of nucleoside triphosphates other than ATP. From Dictyostelium discoideum (Slime mold).
   1271..1399    -  CDS            pilE1 (fragment): FMM1_NEIGO - Experimental evidence at protein level: Swiss-Prot protein existence level 1. Major component of the type IV pilus (T4P) that plays a role in cellular adherence, microcolony formation, resistance to neutrophil mediated killing, twitching motility as well as transformation (PubMed:27213957). Mediates the attachment and the formation of bacterial microcolonies on host epithelial cells. Mechanistically, pili retractation induces host NF-kappa-B activation in infected cells, which is temporally associated with the formation of gonococcal microcolonies (PubMed:27213957). From Neisseria
   1554..1859    +  CDS            kaiB: KAIB_SYNE7 - Experimental evidence at protein level: Swiss-Prot protein existence level 1. Component of the KaiABC clock protein complex, which constitutes the main circadian regulator in cyanobacteria. The KaiABC complex may act as a promoter-non-specific transcription regulator that represses transcription, possibly by acting on the state of chromosome compaction. In the complex, it decreases the phosphorylation status of KaiC. It has no effect on KaiC by itself, but instead need the presence of both KaiA and KaiC, suggesting that it acts by antagonizing the interaction between KaiA and KaiC
   1912..3468    +  CDS            kaiC: KAIC_SYNE7 - Experimental evidence at protein level: Swiss-Prot protein existence level 1. Core component of the KaiABC clock protein complex, which constitutes the main circadian regulator in cyanobacteria. Binds to DNA. The KaiABC complex may act as a promoter-nonspecific transcription regulator that represses transcription, possibly by acting on the state of chromosome compaction. From Synechococcus elongatus (strain PCC 7942 / FACHB-805) (Anacystis nidulans R2).
   3472..3497    -  misc_feature   MCS (fragment): pUC18/19 multiple cloning site
   3626..4198    -  CDS            int (fragment) (sequence partly withheld): INT2_ECOLX - Protein inferred from homology: Swiss-Prot protein existence level 3. Putative integrase believed to be involved in the insertion of antibiotic resistance genes into plasmids and transposons. From Escherichia coli.
   4284..4340    +  CDS            GmR (fragment): gentamycin acetyltransferase; aacC1; confers resistance to gentamycin
   4347..5138    +  CDS            SmR: aminoglycoside adenylyltransferase (Murphy, 1985); aadA; confers resistance to spectinomycin and streptomycin
   5302..5391    +  CDS            qacE (fragment): QACE_ECOLX - Protein inferred from homology: Swiss-Prot protein existence level 3. Multidrug exporter. Is implicated for the resistance to bacteriocidal quaternary ammonium compounds. From Escherichia coli.
   5528..5553    -  misc_feature   MCS (fragment): pUC18/19 multiple cloning site
   6568..7120    +  CDS            bla(M) (fragment): β-lactamase lacking the signal sequence; bla(M); allows cytosolic expression of β-lactamase
   7292..7880    +  rep_origin     ori: high-copy-number ColE1/pMB1/pBR322/pUC origin of replication
   8066..8206    -  misc_feature   bom: basis of mobility region from pBR322
