[The description below was written by a language model from this plasmid's Addgene catalogue record and pLannotate feature annotations shown in this document.]
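Description:
P0050::kaiBC S431A T432A NS1 is a cyanobacterial integration vector built on the pAM1303 backbone. It is designed to place a mutant circadian clock cassette into neutral site 1 (NS1) of the Synechococcus elongatus PCC 7942 chromosome. In E. coli it replicates from a ColE1/pMB1-type origin, next to a pBR322 bom region and a small remnant of rop. Selection is with spectinomycin and streptomycin through the aadA adenylyltransferase gene. That marker sits within integron-derived sequence, which explains the flanking fragments annotated as int, GmR and qacE. A partial β-lactamase fragment is also detected, but ampicillin is not listed as a selection.

The roughly 2.4 kb insert, assembled by Gibson cloning, carries the S. elongatus kaiB and kaiC coding sequences in tandem on the forward strand. According to the catalogue entry they are driven by the P0050 promoter, described as rpaA-independent; the promoter itself is not annotated in the feature table. The S431A and T432A substitutions fall at the two phosphorylation sites of KaiC, so this variant cannot be phosphorylated there and is commonly used as a phospho-null form of the clock protein. The NS1 homology arms are not labelled either. The annotated hits to Dictyostelium ndkC and Neisseria pilE outside the cassette are probably homology matches to cyanobacterial flanking sequence rather than deliberate parts.

Because the promoter does not depend on the clock output regulator RpaA, kaiBC expression is uncoupled from circadian feedback. This suits the construct to studying how a fixed KaiC phosphorylation state affects clock output and metabolic responses to light availability.
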