Addgene plasmid #101837: P0050::kaiBC S431A T432A NS1
Purpose: drives expression of kaiBC S431A T432A variant from an rpaA-independent promoter in NS1 locus
Depositing lab: Erin O'Shea. Depositing organization: Harvard University. Publication: Switching of metabolic programs in response to light availability is an essential function of the cyanobacterial circadian output pathway. Puszynska AM, O'Shea EK. Elife. 2017 Apr 21;6. pii: e23210. doi: 10.7554/eLife.23210. PubMed 28430105.
Backbone
  Vector backbone: pAM1303
  Backbone size w/o insert (bp): 5700
  Total vector size (bp): 8100
  Vector type: Cyanobacteria cloning vector
Growth in bacteria
  Bacterial resistance: Spectinomycin and Streptomycin, 50 & 50 μg/mL
  Growth temperature: 37°C
  Growth strain: DH5alpha
  Copy number: Unknown
Gene/Insert
  Gene/Insert name: kaiBC S431A T432A with p0050 promoter
  Species: S. elongatus PCC7942
  Insert size (bp): 2400
  Mutation: S431A T432A
  Cloning method: Gibson Cloning
  Sequencing primers: 5′ -; 3′ -
Terms and licenses: Academic/Nonprofit Terms; Industry Terms: Not Available to Industry
How to cite: P0050::kaiBC S431A T432A NS1 was a gift from Erin O'Shea (Addgene plasmid # 101837 ; http://n2t.net/addgene:101837 ; RRID:Addgene_101837)
